Addgene plasmid #223070: pCMV-T7-SpCas9(ARTWGR)-P2A-EGFP (RAS2995)
Purpose: pCMV and pT7 Human expression plasmid for SpCas9 enzyme with ARTWGR amino acids at positions 1135,1136,1218,1219,1335,T1337 with C-term BPNLS-P2A-EGFP
Depositing lab: Benjamin Kleinstiver. Depositing organization: Massachusetts General Hospital. Publication: Custom CRISPR-Cas9 PAM variants via scalable engineering and machine learning. Silverstein RA, Kim N, Kroell AS, Walton RT, Delano J, Butcher RM, Pacesa M, Smith BK, Christie KA, Ha LL, Meis RJ, Clark AB, Spinner AD, Lazzarotto CR, Li Y, Matsubara A, Urbina EO, Dahl GA, Correia BE, Marks DS, Tsai SQ, Pinello L, De Ravin SS, Liu Q, Kleinstiver BP. Nature. 2025 Apr 22. doi: 10.1038/s41586-025-09021-y. PubMed 40262634.
Backbone
  Vector backbone: pCMV-T7-SpCas9-P2A-EGFP (RTW3027)
  Backbone manufacturer: Benjamin Kleinstiver, Addgene plasmid #139987
  Vector type: Mammalian Expression, CRISPR
Growth in bacteria
  Bacterial resistance: Ampicillin, 100 μg/mL
  Growth temperature: 37°C
  Growth strain: DH5alpha
  Copy number: High Copy
Gene/Insert
  Gene/Insert name: human codon optimized nuclease SpCas9(ARTWGR)-P2A-EGFP (alt names: RAS2995; SpCas9(ARTWGR))
  Species: Synthetic
  Mutation: SpCas9(ARTWGR)=D1135A, S1136R, G1218T, E1219W, R1335G, T1337R
  Promoter: CMV and T7
  Tag / fusion protein: BPNLS-3xFLAG-P2A-EGFP (C terminal on insert)
  Cloning method: Gibson Cloning
  Sequencing primers: 5′ oBK6928-CCAAGTCTCCACCCCATTGACG; 3′ oBK219-GGGAGTGGCACCTTCCAGGGTC
Terms and licenses: Academic/Nonprofit Terms; Industry Terms: Not Available to Industry
How to cite: pCMV-T7-SpCas9(ARTWGR)-P2A-EGFP (RAS2995) was a gift from Benjamin Kleinstiver (Addgene plasmid # 223070 ; http://n2t.net/addgene:223070 ; RRID:Addgene_223070)
