[The description below was written by a language model from this plasmid's Addgene catalogue record and pLannotate feature annotations shown in this document.]
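Description:
pCMV-T7-SpCas9(ARTWGR)-P2A-EGFP (RAS2995) is an 8,451-nt mammalian expression and CRISPR plasmid built by Gibson cloning on the pCMV-T7-SpCas9-P2A-EGFP (RTW3027) backbone. It is maintained in E. coli through a high-copy ColE1/pUC-type origin and selected with ampicillin via the β-lactamase gene and its native promoter. Short remnants of bom, an SV40 promoter, a pBluescript polylinker and lac promoter/operator/lacI sequences are also annotated. These appear to be backbone leftovers rather than functional parts of the expression unit.

The payload is a human codon-optimized Streptococcus pyogenes Cas9 nuclease carrying six substitutions (D1135A, S1136R, G1218T, E1219W, R1335G and T1337R), which give the variant its "ARTWGR" name. The associated publication concerns the engineering of custom Cas9 PAM variants, so these changes are presumably intended to alter PAM recognition, although the record does not state which PAM this variant prefers. The annotation tool splits the Cas9 reading frame into overlapping N- and C-terminal segments, but it is a single continuous coding sequence. Its C-terminus is fused to a bipartite nuclear localization signal and a 3xFLAG epitope, followed by a P2A self-cleaving peptide and EGFP, so that fluorescence marks cells expressing the nuclease without EGFP remaining attached to it.

Transcription is driven by the CMV immediate-early enhancer and promoter and ends at a bGH polyadenylation signal. A T7 promoter just upstream of the coding sequence also allows in vitro transcription with T7 RNA polymerase. No guide RNA cassette is annotated, so the guide must be supplied separately. The plasmid is suited to testing this variant's genome-editing activity in human cells.
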