Features (pLannotate 1.2.2; 18 found; start..end, strand, type, name):
    246..834     -  rep_origin     ori: high-copy-number ColE1/pMB1/pBR322/pUC origin of replication
   1005..1865    -  CDS            AmpR: β-lactamase; bla; confers resistance to ampicillin, carbenicillin, and related antibiotics
   1866..1970    -  promoter       AmpR promoter: bla
   2041..2085    -  misc_feature   bom (fragment): basis of mobility region from pBR322
   2240..2619    +  enhancer       CMV enhancer: human cytomegalovirus immediate early enhancer
   2620..2823    +  promoter       CMV promoter: human cytomegalovirus (CMV) immediate early promoter
   2865..2883    +  promoter       T7 promoter: promoter for bacteriophage T7 RNA polymerase
   2897..4615    +  CDS            Cas9(N): N-terminal portion of Streptococcus pyogenes Cas9 (Zetsche et al., 2015)
   4502..7000    +  CDS            Cas9(C): C-terminal portion of Streptococcus pyogenes Cas9 (Zetsche et al., 2015)
   7088..7153    +  CDS            3xFLAG: three tandem FLAG® epitope tags, followed by an enterokinase cleavage site
   7229..7945    +  CDS            EGFP: EGFP is a basic (constitutively fluorescent) green fluorescent protein published in 1996, derived from Aequorea victoria. It is reported to be a rapidly-maturing weak dimer with moderate acid sensitivity.
   8000..8224    +  polyA_signal   bGH poly(A) signal: bovine growth hormone polyadenylation signal
   8228..8249    +  promoter       SV40 promoter (fragment): SV40 enhancer and early promoter
   8254..8270    +  misc_feature   MCS (fragment): pBluescript multiple cloning site
   8319..8335    -  protein_bind   lac operator: The lac repressor binds to the lac operator to inhibit transcription in E. coli. This inhibition can be relieved by adding lactose or isopropyl-β-D-thiogalactopyranoside (IPTG). lac repressor encoded by lacI
   8343..8373    -  promoter       lac promoter: promoter for the E. coli lac operon
   8388..8409    -  protein_bind   CAP binding site: CAP binding activates transcription in the presence of cAMP. E. coli catabolite activator protein
   8422..63      -  CDS            lacI (fragment) (across the origin): lac repressor; lacI; The lac repressor binds to the lac operator to inhibit transcription in E. coli. This inhibition can be relieved by adding lactose or isopropyl-β-D-thiogalactopyranoside (IPTG).
>Addgene plasmid #223070 | pCMV-T7-SpCas9(ARTWGR)-P2A-EGFP (RAS2995) | addgene full sequence | sequence record 447646 | Addgene NGS Result
TCGTGCCAGCTGCATTAATGAATCGGCCAACGCGCGGGGAGAGGCGGTTTGCGTATTGGGCGCTCTTCCG
CTTCCTCGCTCACTGACTCGCTGCGCTCGGTCGTTCGGCTGCGGCGAGCGGTATCAGCTCACTCAAAGGC
GGTAATACGGTTATCCACAGAATCAGGGGATAACGCAGGAAAGAACATGTGAGCAAAAGGCCAGCAAAAG
GCCAGGAACCGTAAAAAGGCCGCGTTGCTGGCGTTTTTCCATAGGCTCCGCCCCCCTGACGAGCATCACA
AAAATCGACGCTCAAGTCAGAGGTGGCGAAACCCGACAGGACTATAAAGATACCAGGCGTTTCCCCCTGG
AAGCTCCCTCGTGCGCTCTCCTGTTCCGACCCTGCCGCTTACCGGATACCTGTCCGCCTTTCTCCCTTCG
GGAAGCGTGGCGCTTTCTCATAGCTCACGCTGTAGGTATCTCAGTTCGGTGTAGGTCGTTCGCTCCAAGC
TGGGCTGTGTGCACGAACCCCCCGTTCAGCCCGACCGCTGCGCCTTATCCGGTAACTATCGTCTTGAGTC
CAACCCGGTAAGACACGACTTATCGCCACTGGCAGCAGCCACTGGTAACAGGATTAGCAGAGCGAGGTAT
GTAGGCGGTGCTACAGAGTTCTTGAAGTGGTGGCCTAACTACGGCTACACTAGAAGAACAGTATTTGGTA
TCTGCGCTCTGCTGAAGCCAGTTACCTTCGGAAAAAGAGTTGGTAGCTCTTGATCCGGCAAACAAACCAC
CGCTGGTAGCGGTGGTTTTTTTGTTTGCAAGCAGCAGATTACGCGCAGAAAAAAAGGATCTCAAGAAGAT
CCTTTGATCTTTTCTACGGGGTCTGACGCTCAGTGGAACGAAAACTCACGTTAAGGGATTTTGGTCATGA
GATTATCAAAAAGGATCTTCACCTAGATCCTTTTAAATTAAAAATGAAGTTTTAAATCAATCTAAAGTAT
ATATGAGTAAACTTGGTCTGACAGTTACCAATGCTTAATCAGTGAGGCACCTATCTCAGCGATCTGTCTA
TTTCGTTCATCCATAGTTGCCTGACTCCCCGTCGTGTAGATAACTACGATACGGGAGGGCTTACCATCTG
GCCCCAGTGCTGCAATGATACCGCGAGACCCACGCTCACCGGCTCCAGATTTATCAGCAATAAACCAGCC
AGCCGGAAGGGCCGAGCGCAGAAGTGGTCCTGCAACTTTATCCGCCTCCATCCAGTCTATTAATTGTTGC
CGGGAAGCTAGAGTAAGTAGTTCGCCAGTTAATAGTTTGCGCAACGTTGTTGCCATTGCTACAGGCATCG
TGGTGTCACGCTCGTCGTTTGGTATGGCTTCATTCAGCTCCGGTTCCCAACGATCAAGGCGAGTTACATG
ATCCCCCATGTTGTGCAAAAAAGCGGTTAGCTCCTTCGGTCCTCCGATCGTTGTCAGAAGTAAGTTGGCC
GCAGTGTTATCACTCATGGTTATGGCAGCACTGCATAATTCTCTTACTGTCATGCCATCCGTAAGATGCT
TTTCTGTGACTGGTGAGTACTCAACCAAGTCATTCTGAGAATAGTGTATGCGGCGACCGAGTTGCTCTTG
CCCGGCGTCAATACGGGATAATACCGCGCCACATAGCAGAACTTTAAAAGTGCTCATCATTGGAAAACGT
TCTTCGGGGCGAAAACTCTCAAGGATCTTACCGCTGTTGAGATCCAGTTCGATGTAACCCACTCGTGCAC
CCAACTGATCTTCAGCATCTTTTACTTTCACCAGCGTTTCTGGGTGAGCAAAAACAGGAAGGCAAAATGC
CGCAAAAAAGGGAATAAGGGCGACACGGAAATGTTGAATACTCATACTCTTCCTTTTTCAATATTATTGA
AGCATTTATCAGGGTTATTGTCTCATGAGCGGATACATATTTGAATGTATTTAGAAAAATAAACAAATAG
GGGTTCCGCGCACATTTCCCCGAAAAGTGCCACCTGACGTCGACGGATCGGGAGATCGATCTCCCGATCC
CCTAGGGTCGACTCTCAGTACAATCTGCTCTGATGCCGCATAGTTAAGCCAGTATCTGCTCCCTGCTTGT
GTGTTGGAGGTCGCTGAGTAGTGCGCGAGCAAAATTTAAGCTACAACAAGGCAAGGCTTGACCGACAATT
GCATGAAGAATCTGCTTAGGGTTAGGCGTTTTGCGCTGCTTCGCGATGTACGGGCCAGATATACGCGTTG
ACATTGATTATTGACTAGTTATTAATAGTAATCAATTACGGGGTCATTAGTTCATAGCCCATATATGGAG
TTCCGCGTTACATAACTTACGGTAAATGGCCCGCCTGGCTGACCGCCCAACGACCCCCGCCCATTGACGT
CAATAATGACGTATGTTCCCATAGTAACGCCAATAGGGACTTTCCATTGACGTCAATGGGTGGAGTATTT
ACGGTAAACTGCCCACTTGGCAGTACATCAAGTGTATCATATGCCAAGTACGCCCCCTATTGACGTCAAT
GACGGTAAATGGCCCGCCTGGCATTATGCCCAGTACATGACCTTATGGGACTTTCCTACTTGGCAGTACA
TCTACGTATTAGTCATCGCTATTACCATGGTGATGCGGTTTTGGCAGTACATCAATGGGCGTGGATAGCG
GTTTGACTCACGGGGATTTCCAAGTCTCCACCCCATTGACGTCAATGGGAGTTTGTTTTGGCACCAAAAT
CAACGGGACTTTCCAAAATGTCGTAACAACTCCGCCCCATTGACGCAAATGGGCGGTAGGCGTGTACGGT
GGGAGGTCTATATAAGCAGAGCTGGTTTAGTGAACCGTCAGATCCGCTAGAGATCCGCGGCCGCTAATAC
GACTCACTATAGGGAGAGCCGCCACCATGGACAAGAAGTACAGCATCGGCCTGGACATCGGCACCAACTC
TGTGGGCTGGGCCGTGATCACCGACGAGTACAAGGTGCCCAGCAAGAAATTCAAGGTGCTGGGCAACACC
GACCGGCACAGCATCAAGAAGAACCTGATCGGAGCCCTGCTGTTCGACAGCGGCGAAACAGCCGAGGCCA
CCCGGCTGAAGAGAACCGCCAGAAGAAGATACACCAGACGGAAGAACCGGATCTGCTATCTGCAAGAGAT
CTTCAGCAACGAGATGGCCAAGGTGGACGACAGCTTCTTCCACAGACTGGAAGAGTCCTTCCTGGTGGAA
GAGGATAAGAAGCACGAGCGGCACCCCATCTTCGGCAACATCGTGGACGAGGTGGCCTACCACGAGAAGT
ACCCCACCATCTACCACCTGAGAAAGAAACTGGTGGACAGCACCGACAAGGCCGACCTGCGGCTGATCTA
TCTGGCCCTGGCCCACATGATCAAGTTCCGGGGCCACTTCCTGATCGAGGGCGACCTGAACCCCGACAAC
AGCGACGTGGACAAGCTGTTCATCCAGCTGGTGCAGACCTACAACCAGCTGTTCGAGGAAAACCCCATCA
ACGCCAGCGGCGTGGACGCCAAGGCCATCCTGTCTGCCAGACTGAGCAAGAGCAGACGGCTGGAAAATCT
GATCGCCCAGCTGCCCGGCGAGAAGAAGAATGGCCTGTTCGGAAACCTGATTGCCCTGAGCCTGGGCCTG
ACCCCCAACTTCAAGAGCAACTTCGACCTGGCCGAGGATGCCAAACTGCAGCTGAGCAAGGACACCTACG
ACGACGACCTGGACAACCTGCTGGCCCAGATCGGCGACCAGTACGCCGACCTGTTTCTGGCCGCCAAGAA
CCTGTCCGACGCCATCCTGCTGAGCGACATCCTGAGAGTGAACACCGAGATCACCAAGGCCCCCCTGAGC
GCCTCTATGATCAAGAGATACGACGAGCACCACCAGGACCTGACCCTGCTGAAAGCTCTCGTGCGGCAGC
AGCTGCCTGAGAAGTACAAAGAGATTTTCTTCGACCAGAGCAAGAACGGCTACGCCGGCTACATTGACGG
CGGAGCCAGCCAGGAAGAGTTCTACAAGTTCATCAAGCCCATCCTGGAAAAGATGGACGGCACCGAGGAA
CTGCTCGTGAAGCTGAACAGAGAGGACCTGCTGCGGAAGCAGCGGACCTTCGACAACGGCAGCATCCCCC
ACCAGATCCACCTGGGAGAGCTGCACGCCATTCTGCGGCGGCAGGAAGATTTTTACCCATTCCTGAAGGA
CAACCGGGAAAAGATCGAGAAGATCCTGACCTTCCGCATCCCCTACTACGTGGGCCCTCTGGCCAGGGGA
AACAGCAGATTCGCCTGGATGACCAGAAAGAGCGAGGAAACCATCACCCCCTGGAACTTCGAGGAAGTGG
TGGACAAGGGCGCTTCCGCCCAGAGCTTCATCGAGCGGATGACCAACTTCGATAAGAACCTGCCCAACGA
GAAGGTGCTGCCCAAGCACAGCCTGCTGTACGAGTACTTCACCGTGTATAACGAGCTGACCAAAGTGAAA
TACGTGACCGAGGGAATGAGAAAGCCCGCCTTCCTGAGCGGCGAGCAGAAAAAGGCCATCGTGGACCTGC
TGTTCAAGACCAACCGGAAAGTGACCGTGAAGCAGCTGAAAGAGGACTACTTCAAGAAAATCGAGTGCTT
CGACTCCGTGGAAATCTCCGGCGTGGAAGATCGGTTCAACGCCTCCCTGGGCACATACCACGATCTGCTG
AAAATTATCAAGGACAAGGACTTCCTGGACAATGAGGAAAACGAGGACATTCTGGAAGATATCGTGCTGA
CCCTGACACTGTTTGAGGACAGAGAGATGATCGAGGAACGGCTGAAAACCTATGCCCACCTGTTCGACGA
CAAAGTGATGAAGCAGCTGAAGCGGCGGAGATACACCGGCTGGGGCAGGCTGAGCCGGAAGCTGATCAAC
GGCATCCGGGACAAGCAGTCCGGCAAGACAATCCTGGATTTCCTGAAGTCCGACGGCTTCGCCAACAGAA
ACTTCATGCAGCTGATCCACGACGACAGCCTGACCTTTAAAGAGGACATCCAGAAAGCCCAGGTGTCCGG
CCAGGGCGATAGCCTGCACGAGCACATTGCCAATCTGGCCGGCAGCCCCGCCATTAAGAAGGGCATCCTG
CAGACAGTGAAGGTGGTGGACGAGCTCGTGAAAGTGATGGGCCGGCACAAGCCCGAGAACATCGTGATCG
AAATGGCCAGAGAGAACCAGACCACCCAGAAGGGACAGAAGAACAGCCGCGAGAGAATGAAGCGGATCGA
AGAGGGCATCAAAGAGCTGGGCAGCCAGATCCTGAAAGAACACCCCGTGGAAAACACCCAGCTGCAGAAC
GAGAAGCTGTACCTGTACTACCTGCAGAATGGGCGGGATATGTACGTGGACCAGGAACTGGACATCAACC
GGCTGTCCGACTACGATGTGGACCATATCGTGCCTCAGAGCTTTCTGAAGGACGACTCCATCGACAACAA
GGTGCTGACCAGAAGCGACAAGAACCGGGGCAAGAGCGACAACGTGCCCTCCGAAGAGGTCGTGAAGAAG
ATGAAGAACTACTGGCGGCAGCTGCTGAACGCCAAGCTGATTACCCAGAGAAAGTTCGACAATCTGACCA
AGGCCGAGAGAGGCGGCCTGAGCGAACTGGATAAGGCCGGCTTCATCAAGAGACAGCTGGTGGAAACCCG
GCAGATCACAAAGCACGTGGCACAGATCCTGGACTCCCGGATGAACACTAAGTACGACGAGAATGACAAG
CTGATCCGGGAAGTGAAAGTGATCACCCTGAAGTCCAAGCTGGTGTCCGATTTCCGGAAGGATTTCCAGT
TTTACAAAGTGCGCGAGATCAACAACTACCACCACGCCCACGACGCCTACCTGAACGCCGTCGTGGGAAC
CGCCCTGATCAAAAAGTACCCTAAGCTGGAAAGCGAGTTCGTGTACGGCGACTACAAGGTGTACGACGTG
CGGAAGATGATCGCCAAGAGCGAGCAGGAAATCGGCAAGGCTACCGCCAAGTACTTCTTCTACAGCAACA
TCATGAACTTTTTCAAGACCGAGATTACCCTGGCCAACGGCGAGATCCGGAAGCGGCCTCTGATCGAGAC
AAACGGCGAAACCGGGGAGATCGTGTGGGATAAGGGCCGGGATTTTGCCACCGTGCGGAAAGTGCTGAGC
ATGCCCCAAGTGAATATCGTGAAAAAGACCGAGGTGCAGACAGGCGGCTTCAGCAAAGAGTCTATCCTGC
CCAAGAGGAACAGCGATAAGCTGATCGCCAGAAAGAAGGACTGGGACCCTAAGAAGTACGGCGGCTTCGC
CAGACCCACCGTGGCCTATTCTGTGCTGGTGGTGGCCAAAGTGGAAAAGGGCAAGTCCAAGAAACTGAAG
AGTGTGAAAGAGCTGCTGGGGATCACCATCATGGAAAGAAGCAGCTTCGAGAAGAATCCCATCGACTTTC
TGGAAGCCAAGGGCTACAAAGAAGTGAAAAAGGACCTGATCATCAAGCTGCCTAAGTACTCCCTGTTCGA
GCTGGAAAACGGCCGGAAGAGAATGCTGGCCTCTGCCACCTGGCTGCAGAAGGGAAACGAACTGGCCCTG
CCCTCCAAATATGTGAACTTCCTGTACCTGGCCAGCCACTATGAGAAGCTGAAGGGCTCCCCCGAGGATA
ATGAGCAGAAACAGCTGTTTGTGGAACAGCACAAGCACTACCTGGACGAGATCATCGAGCAGATCAGCGA
GTTCTCCAAGAGAGTGATCCTGGCCGACGCTAATCTGGACAAAGTGCTGTCCGCCTACAACAAGCACCGG
GATAAGCCCATCAGAGAGCAGGCCGAGAATATCATCCACCTGTTTACCCTGACCAATCTGGGAGCCCCTG
CCGCCTTCAAGTACTTTGACACCACCATCGACCGGAAGGGCTACAGAAGCACCAAAGAGGTGCTGGACGC
CACCCTGATCCACCAGAGCATCACCGGCCTGTACGAGACACGGATCGACCTGTCTCAGCTGGGAGGCGAC
GGATCCGGCGGAGGCGGAAGCGGGAAAAGAACCGCCGACGGCAGCGAATTCGAGCCCAAGAAGAAGAGGA
AAGTCTCGAGCGGAGGCGACTACAAAGACCATGACGGTGATTATAAAGATCATGACATCGATTACAAGGA
TGACGATGACAAGGGAGGCGGTGGAAGCGGCGCAACAAACTTCTCTCTGCTGAAACAAGCCGGAGATGTC
GAAGAGAATCCTGGACCGATGGTGAGCAAGGGCGAGGAGCTGTTCACCGGGGTGGTGCCCATCCTGGTCG
AGCTGGACGGCGACGTAAACGGCCACAAGTTCAGCGTGTCCGGCGAGGGCGAGGGCGATGCCACCTACGG
CAAGCTGACCCTGAAGTTCATCTGCACCACCGGCAAGCTGCCCGTGCCCTGGCCCACCCTCGTGACCACC
CTGACCTACGGCGTGCAGTGCTTCAGCCGCTACCCCGACCACATGAAGCAGCACGACTTCTTCAAGTCCG
CCATGCCCGAAGGCTACGTCCAGGAGCGCACCATCTTCTTCAAGGACGACGGCAACTACAAGACCCGCGC
CGAGGTGAAGTTCGAGGGCGACACCCTGGTGAACCGCATCGAGCTGAAGGGCATCGACTTCAAGGAGGAC
GGCAACATCCTGGGGCACAAGCTGGAGTACAACTACAACAGCCACAACGTCTATATCATGGCCGACAAGC
AGAAGAACGGCATCAAGGTGAACTTCAAGATCCGCCACAACATCGAGGACGGCAGCGTGCAGCTCGCCGA
CCACTACCAGCAGAACACCCCCATCGGCGACGGCCCCGTGCTGCTGCCCGACAACCACTACCTGAGCACC
CAGTCCGCCCTGAGCAAAGACCCCAACGAGAAGCGCGATCACATGGTCCTGCTGGAGTTCGTGACCGCCG
CCGGGATCACTCTCGGCATGGACGAGCTGTACAAGTGACCGGTCATCATCACCATCACCATTGAGTTTAA
ACCCGCTGATCAGCCTCGACTGTGCCTTCTAGTTGCCAGCCATCTGTTGTTTGCCCCTCCCCCGTGCCTT
CCTTGACCCTGGAAGGTGCCACTCCCACTGTCCTTTCCTAATAAAATGAGGAAATTGCATCGCATTGTCT
GAGTAGGTGTCATTCTATTCTGGGGGGTGGGGTGGGGCAGGACAGCAAGGGGGAGGATTGGGAAGACAAT
AGCAGGCATGCTGGGGATGCGGTGGGCTCTATGGCTTCTGAGGCGGAAAGAACCAGCTGGGGCTCGATAC
CGTCGACCTCTAGCTAGAGCTTGGCGTAATCATGGTCATAGCTGTTTCCTGTGTGAAATTGTTATCCGCT
CACAATTCCACACAACATACGAGCCGGAAGCATAAAGTGTAAAGCCTAGGGTGCCTAATGAGTGAGCTAA
CTCACATTAATTGCGTTGCGCTCACTGCCCGCTTTCCAGTCGGGAAACCTG
